Addgene plasmid #219307: SFFV-MIS18BP1-Brd 382
Purpose: Transcription factor MIS18BP1 with a specific barcode assigned.
Depositing lab: Filipe Pereira. Depositing organization: Center for Neuroscience and Cell Biology, University of Coimbra. Publication: A combinatorial transcription factor screening platform for immune cell reprogramming. Kurochkin I, Altman AR, Caiado I, Pertiga-Cabral D, Halitzki E, Minaeva M, Zimmermannova O, Henriques-Oliveira L, Klein D, Nair M, Oliveira D, Cajal LR, Knittel R, Feick C, Ringner M, Martin M, Cirovic B, Pires CF, Rosa FF, Sitnicka E, Theis FJ, Pereira CF. Cell Syst. 2026 Jan 21;17(1):101457. doi: 10.1016/j.cels.2025.101457. Epub 2026 Jan 14. PubMed 41539305.
Backbone
  Vector backbone: SFFV-MCS
  Backbone size w/o insert (bp): 6638
  Vector type: Lentiviral
Growth in bacteria
  Bacterial resistance: Ampicillin, 100 μg/mL
  Growth temperature: 37°C
  Growth strain: NEB Stable
  Copy number: High Copy
Gene/Insert
  Gene/Insert name: MIS18BP1
  Species: H. sapiens (human)
  Insert size (bp): 3399
  Mutation: Codon optimized
  Entrez Gene: MIS18BP1 (a.k.a. C14orf106, HSA242977, KNL2, M18BP1)
  Promoter: The spleen focus-forming virus (SFFV) promoter
  Cloning method: Restriction Enzyme; 5′ cloning site Bsp119I (not destroyed); 3′ cloning site BstHI (not destroyed)
Terms and licenses: Academic/Nonprofit Terms; Industry Terms: Not Available to Industry
Depositor comments: Barcode sequence cloned into XbaI restriction site. Design of plasmid is as follows: SFFV-[TF sequence]-WPRE-[Barcode sequence].
How to cite: SFFV-MIS18BP1-Brd 382 was a gift from Filipe Pereira (Addgene plasmid # 219307 ; http://n2t.net/addgene:219307 ; RRID:Addgene_219307)
