[The description below was written by a language model from this plasmid's Addgene catalogue record and pLannotate feature annotations shown in this document.]
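Description:
SFFV-MIS18BP1-Brd 382 is a lentiviral transfer plasmid built on the SFFV-MCS backbone that expresses a codon-optimized human MIS18BP1 open reading frame (also known as KNL2 or M18BP1) together with an assigned DNA barcode. In bacteria it is maintained through a high-copy ColE1/pUC-type origin and selected with ampicillin via the β-lactamase gene. The backbone also carries pBluescript-derived remnants: an f1 origin, lacZα and lac regulatory fragments, and T7 and T3 promoters. The sequenced record is about 10 kb, consistent with the stated backbone and insert sizes.

The viral portion has a third-generation, self-inactivating layout. An RSV promoter drives a truncated HIV-1 5' LTR, followed by the Ψ packaging signal with a partial gag region, the Rev response element for Rev-dependent nuclear export of the genomic RNA, and the cPPT/CTS. Downstream, the spleen focus-forming virus LTR promoter drives MIS18BP1, which was cloned between retained restriction sites in the multiple cloning site. A WPRE follows to enhance transcript stability and expression. According to the depositor, the barcode sits after the WPRE in an XbaI site, giving the order SFFV–TF–WPRE–barcode. The barcode is not annotated in the feature table, but this placement would put it just before the ΔU3 3' LTR, and so within the expressed transcript. An SV40 polyadenylation signal and an SV40 origin lie outside the LTRs. No mammalian selection marker or fluorescent reporter is annotated.

The plasmid belongs to a barcoded transcription factor collection for combinatorial screening in immune cell reprogramming, where the barcode identifies which factor was delivered to a transduced cell. The annotation describes MIS18BP1 itself as a protein required for CENPA recruitment to centromeres.
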