Features (pLannotate 1.2.2; 29 found; start..end, strand, type, name):
     94..112     -  promoter       T7 promoter: promoter for bacteriophage T7 RNA polymerase
    120..275     +  CDS            lacZα (fragment): LacZα fragment of β-galactosidase; lacZ fragment
    280..708     +  rep_origin     f1 ori (sequence partly withheld): f1 bacteriophage origin of replication; arrow indicates direction of (+) strand synthesis
    761..865     +  promoter       AmpR promoter: bla
    866..1726    +  CDS            AmpR: β-lactamase; bla; confers resistance to ampicillin, carbenicillin, and related antibiotics
   1897..2485    +  rep_origin     ori: high-copy-number ColE1/pMB1/pBR322/pUC origin of replication
   2668..2760    +  CDS            lacI (fragment): lac repressor; lacI; The lac repressor binds to the lac operator to inhibit transcription in E. coli. This inhibition can be relieved by adding lactose or isopropyl-β-D-thiogalactopyranoside (IPTG).
   2773..2794    +  protein_bind   CAP binding site: CAP binding activates transcription in the presence of cAMP. E. coli catabolite activator protein
   2809..2839    +  promoter       lac promoter: promoter for the E. coli lac operon
   2847..2863    +  protein_bind   lac operator: The lac repressor binds to the lac operator to inhibit transcription in E. coli. This inhibition can be relieved by adding lactose or isopropyl-β-D-thiogalactopyranoside (IPTG). lac repressor encoded by lacI
   2908..2926    +  promoter       T3 promoter: promoter for bacteriophage T3 RNA polymerase
   2954..3180    +  promoter       RSV promoter: Rous sarcoma virus enhancer/promoter
   3181..3361    +  LTR            5' LTR (truncated): truncated 5' long terminal repeat (LTR) from HIV-1
   3408..3533    +  misc_feature   HIV-1 Ψ: packaging signal of human immunodeficiency virus type 1
   3517..3880    +  CDS            HIV-1 gag (fragment): gag protein from human immunodeficiency virus 1; gag
   4026..4259    +  misc_feature   RRE: The Rev response element (RRE) of HIV-1 allows for Rev-dependent mRNA export from the nucleus to the cytoplasm.
   4636..4736    +  CDS            Rev (fragment): human immunodeficiency virus 1 (HIV-1) Rev protein; rev; enhances nuclear export of unspliced and incompletely spliced viral mRNAs
   4755..4872    +  misc_feature   cPPT/CTS: central polypurine tract and central termination sequence of HIV-1
   4906..5307    +  promoter       SFFV promoter: spleen focus-forming virus long terminal repeat (LTR) promoter
   5317..5340    +  misc_feature   MCS (fragment): pBluescript multiple cloning site
   5365..8760    +  CDS            MIS18BP1 (sequence partly withheld): M18BP_HUMAN - Also known as C14orf106, KIAA1903, KNL2, M18BP1. Experimental evidence at protein level: Swiss-Prot protein existence level 1. Required for recruitment of CENPA to centromeres and normal chromosome segregation during mitosis. From Homo sapiens (Human).
   8771..8796    +  misc_feature   MCS (fragment): pBluescript multiple cloning site
   8796..8855    +  CDS            S (fragment): HBSAG_WHV6 - Experimental evidence at transcript level: Swiss-Prot protein existence level 2. The middle envelope protein plays an important role in the budding of the virion. It is involved in the induction of budding in a nucleocapsid independent way. In this process the majority of envelope proteins bud to form subviral lipoprotein particles of 22 nm of diameter that do not contain a nucleocapsid (By similarity). From Woodchuck hepatitis B virus (isolate w64/pWS23) (WHV).
   8987..9390    +  misc_feature   WPRE: woodchuck hepatitis virus posttranscriptional regulatory element
   9448..9507    +  CDS            nef (fragment): NEF_HV1Z2 - Experimental evidence at protein level: Swiss-Prot protein existence level 1. Extracellular Nef protein targets CD4(+) T-lymphocytes for apoptosis by interacting with CXCR4 surface receptors. From Human immunodeficiency virus type 1 group M subtype D (isolate Z2/CDC-Z34) (HIV-1).
   9509..9742    +  LTR            3' LTR (ΔU3): self-inactivating 3' long terminal repeat (LTR) from HIV-1
   9814..9935    +  polyA_signal   SV40 poly(A) signal: SV40 polyadenylation signal
   9954..9975    +  rep_origin     SV40 ori (fragment): SV40 origin of replication
   9975..73      +  rep_origin     SV40 ori (across the origin): SV40 origin of replication
>Addgene plasmid #219307 | SFFV-MIS18BP1-Brd 382 | addgene full sequence | sequence record 449055 | Addgene NGS Result
ATTTATGCAGAGGCCGAGGCCGCCTCGGCCTCTGAGCTATTCCAGAAGTAGTGAGGAGGCTTTTTTGGAG
GCCTAGGGACGTACCCAATTCGCCCTATAGTGAGTCGTATTACGCGCGCTCACTGGCCGTCGTTTTACAA
CGTCGTGACTGGGAAAACCCTGGCGTTACCCAACTTAATCGCCTTGCAGCACATCCCCCTTTCGCCAGCT
GGCGTAATAGCGAAGAGGCCCGCACCGATCGCCCTTCCCAACAGTTGCGCAGCCTGAATGGCGAATGGG
[124 nt withheld, positions 280-403]
C
[91 nt withheld, positions 405-495]
A
[49 nt withheld, positions 497-545]
CCTTTGACGTTGGAGTCCACGTTCTTT
[37 nt withheld, positions 573-609]
ACCCTATCTCGGTCTATTCTTTTGATTTATAAGGGATTTTGCCGATTTCGGCCTATTGGTTAAAAAATGA
GCTGATTTAACAAAAATTTAACGCGAATTTTAACAAAATATTAACGCTTACAATTTAGGTGGCACTTTTC
GGGGAAATGTGCGCGGAACCCCTATTTGTTTATTTTTCTAAATACATTCAAATATGTATCCGCTCATGAG
ACAATAACCCTGATAAATGCTTCAATAATATTGAAAAAGGAAGAGTATGAGTATTCAACATTTCCGTGTC
GCCCTTATTCCCTTTTTTGCGGCATTTTGCCTTCCTGTTTTTGCTCACCCAGAAACGCTGGTGAAAGTAA
AAGATGCTGAAGATCAGTTGGGTGCACGAGTGGGTTACATCGAACTGGATCTCAACAGCGGTAAGATCCT
TGAGAGTTTTCGCCCCGAAGAACGTTTTCCAATGATGAGCACTTTTAAAGTTCTGCTATGTGGCGCGGTA
TTATCCCGTATTGACGCCGGGCAAGAGCAACTCGGTCGCCGCATACACTATTCTCAGAATGACTTGGTTG
AGTACTCACCAGTCACAGAAAAGCATCTTACGGATGGCATGACAGTAAGAGAATTATGCAGTGCTGCCAT
AACCATGAGTGATAACACTGCGGCCAACTTACTTCTGACAACGATCGGAGGACCGAAGGAGCTAACCGCT
TTTTTGCACAACATGGGGGATCATGTAACTCGCCTTGATCGTTGGGAACCGGAGCTGAATGAAGCCATAC
CAAACGACGAGCGTGACACCACGATGCCTGTAGCAATGGCAACAACGTTGCGCAAACTATTAACTGGCGA
ACTACTTACTCTAGCTTCCCGGCAACAATTAATAGACTGGATGGAGGCGGATAAAGTTGCAGGACCACTT
CTGCGCTCGGCCCTTCCGGCTGGCTGGTTTATTGCTGATAAATCTGGAGCCGGTGAGCGTGGGTCTCGCG
GTATCATTGCAGCACTGGGGCCAGATGGTAAGCCCTCCCGTATCGTAGTTATCTACACGACGGGGAGTCA
GGCAACTATGGATGAACGAAATAGACAGATCGCTGAGATAGGTGCCTCACTGATTAAGCATTGGTAACTG
TCAGACCAAGTTTACTCATATATACTTTAGATTGATTTAAAACTTCATTTTTAATTTAAAAGGATCTAGG
TGAAGATCCTTTTTGATAATCTCATGACCAAAATCCCTTAACGTGAGTTTTCGTTCCACTGAGCGTCAGA
CCCCGTAGAAAAGATCAAAGGATCTTCTTGAGATCCTTTTTTTCTGCGCGTAATCTGCTGCTTGCAAACA
AAAAAACCACCGCTACCAGCGGTGGTTTGTTTGCCGGATCAAGAGCTACCAACTCTTTTTCCGAAGGTAA
CTGGCTTCAGCAGAGCGCAGATACCAAATACTGTTCTTCTAGTGTAGCCGTAGTTAGGCCACCACTTCAA
GAACTCTGTAGCACCGCCTACATACCTCGCTCTGCTAATCCTGTTACCAGTGGCTGCTGCCAGTGGCGAT
AAGTCGTGTCTTACCGGGTTGGACTCAAGACGATAGTTACCGGATAAGGCGCAGCGGTCGGGCTGAACGG
GGGGTTCGTGCACACAGCCCAGCTTGGAGCGAACGACCTACACCGAACTGAGATACCTACAGCGTGAGCT
ATGAGAAAGCGCCACGCTTCCCGAAGGGAGAAAGGCGGACAGGTATCCGGTAAGCGGCAGGGTCGGAACA
GGAGAGCGCACGAGGGAGCTTCCAGGGGGAAACGCCTGGTATCTTTATAGTCCTGTCGGGTTTCGCCACC
TCTGACTTGAGCGTCGATTTTTGTGATGCTCGTCAGGGGGGCGGAGCCTATGGAAAAACGCCAGCAACGC
GGCCTTTTTACGGTTCCTGGCCTTTTGCTGGCCTTTTGCTCACATGTTCTTTCCTGCGTTATCCCCTGAT
TCTGTGGATAACCGTATTACCGCCTTTGAGTGAGCTGATACCGCTCGCCGCAGCCGAACGACCGAGCGCA
GCGAGTCAGTGAGCGAGGAAGCGGAAGAGCGCCCAATACGCAAACCGCCTCTCCCCGCGCGTTGGCCGAT
TCATTAATGCAGCTGGCACGACAGGTTTCCCGACTGGAAAGCGGGCAGTGAGCGCAACGCAATTAATGTG
AGTTAGCTCACTCATTAGGCACCCCAGGCTTTACACTTTATGCTTCCGGCTCGTATGTTGTGTGGAATTG
TGAGCGGATAACAATTTCACACAGGAAACAGCTATGACCATGATTACGCCAAGCGCGCAATTAACCCTCA
CTAAAGGGAACAAAAGCTGGAGCTGCAAGCTTAATGTAGTCTTATGCAATACTCTTGTAGTCTTGCAACA
TGGTAACGATGAGTTAGCAACATGCCTTACAAGGAGAGAAAAAGCACCGTGCATGCCGATTGGTGGAAGT
AAGGTGGTACGATCGTGCCTTATTAGGAAGGCAACAGACGGGTCTGACATGGATTGGACGAACCACTGAA
TTGCCGCATTGCAGAGATATTGTATTTAAGTGCCTAGCTCGATACATAAACGGGTCTCTCTGGTTAGACC
AGATCTGAGCCTGGGAGCTCTCTGGCTAACTAGGGAACCCACTGCTTAAGCCTCAATAAAGCTTGCCTTG
AGTGCTTCAAGTAGTGTGTGCCCGTCTGTTGTGTGACTCTGGTAACTAGAGATCCCTCAGACCCTTTTAG
TCAGTGTGGAAAATCTCTAGCAGTGGCGCCCGAACAGGGACTTGAAAGCGAAAGGGAAACCAGAGGAGCT
CTCTCGACGCAGGACTCGGCTTGCTGAAGCGCGCACGGCAAGAGGCGAGGGGCGGCGACTGGTGAGTACG
CCAAAAATTTTGACTAGCGGAGGCTAGAAGGAGAGAGATGGGTGCGAGAGCGTCAGTATTAAGCGGGGGA
GAATTAGATCGCGATGGGAAAAAATTCGGTTAAGGCCAGGGGGAAAGAAAAAATATAAATTAAAACATAT
AGTATGGGCAAGCAGGGAGCTAGAACGATTCGCAGTTAATCCTGGCCTGTTAGAAACATCAGAAGGCTGT
AGACAAATACTGGGACAGCTACAACCATCCCTTCAGACAGGATCAGAAGAACTTAGATCATTATATAATA
CAGTAGCAACCCTCTATTGTGTGCATCAAAGGATAGAGATAAAAGACACCAAGGAAGCTTTAGACAAGAT
AGAGGAAGAGCAAAACAAAAGTAAGACCACCGCACAGCAAGCGGCCGCTGATCTTCAGACCTGGAGGAGG
AGATATGAGGGACAATTGGAGAAGTGAATTATATAAATATAAAGTAGTAAAAATTGAACCATTAGGAGTA
GCACCCACCAAGGCAAAGAGAAGAGTGGTGCAGAGAGAAAAAAGAGCAGTGGGAATAGGAGCTTTGTTCC
TTGGGTTCTTGGGAGCAGCAGGAAGCACTATGGGCGCAGCGTCAATGACGCTGACGGTACAGGCCAGACA
ATTATTGTCTGGTATAGTGCAGCAGCAGAACAATTTGCTGAGGGCTATTGAGGCGCAACAGCATCTGTTG
CAACTCACAGTCTGGGGCATCAAGCAGCTCCAGGCAAGAATCCTGGCTGTGGAAAGATACCTAAAGGATC
AACAGCTCCTGGGGATTTGGGGTTGCTCTGGAAAACTCATTTGCACCACTGCTGTGCCTTGGAATGCTAG
TTGGAGTAATAAATCTCTGGAACAGATTTGGAATCACACGACCTGGATGGAGTGGGACAGAGAAATTAAC
AATTACACAAGCTTAATACACTCCTTAATTGAAGAATCGCAAAACCAGCAAGAAAAGAATGAACAAGAAT
TATTGGAATTAGATAAATGGGCAAGTTTGTGGAATTGGTTTAACATAACAAATTGGCTGTGGTATATAAA
ATTATTCATAATGATAGTAGGAGGCTTGGTAGGTTTAAGAATAGTTTTTGCTGTACTTTCTATAGTGAAT
AGAGTTAGGCAGGGATATTCACCATTATCGTTTCAGACCCACCTCCCAACCCCGAGGGGACCCGACAGGC
CCGAAGGAATAGAAGAAGAAGGTGGAGAGAGAGACAGAGACAGATCCATTCGATTAGTGAACGGATCTCG
ACGGTATCGGTTAACTTTTAAAAGAAAAGGGGGGATTGGGGGGTACAGTGCAGGGGAAAGAATAGTAGAC
ATAATAGCAACAGACATACAAACTAAAGAATTACAAAAACAAATTACAAAAATTCAAAATTTTATCGATC
ACGAGACTAGCCTCGAGCTGGCTGCAGTAACGCCATTTTGCAAGGCATGGAAAAATACCAAACCAAGAAT
AGAGAAGTTCAGATCAAGGGCGGGTACATGAAAATAGCTAACGTTGGGCCAAACAGGATATCTGCGGTGA
GCAGTTTCGGCCCCGGCCCGGGGCCAAGAACAGATGGTCACCGCAGTTTCGGCCCCGGCCCGAGGCCAAG
AACAGATGGTCCCCAGATATGGCCCAACCCTCAGCAGTTTCTTAAGACCCATCAGATGTTTCCAGGCTCC
CCCAAGGACCTGAAATGACCCTGCGCCTTATTTGAATTAACCAATCAGCCTGCTTCTCGCTTCTGTTCGC
GCGCTTCTGCTTCCCGAGCTCTATAAAAGAGCTCACAACCCCTCACTCGGCGCGCCAGTCCTCCGACAGA
CTGAGTCGGCCGGTCGAATCAAGCTTATCGATACCGTCGACGGATCCGCTAGCCCGCGGTTCGAAATGAT
CGCCACTCCGCTTAAGCACTCCAGGATCTATCTTCCCCCAGAAGCCAGTTCCCAGCGACGCAATCTCCCG
ATGGACGCCATATTCTTCGATTCTATCCCTTCCGGAACCCTGACGCCCGTGAAGGACTTAGTAAAGTACC
AGAATAGCTCTCTCAAGCTTAACGATCACAAGAAGAACCAGTTCTTAAAGATGACTACATTCAATAACAA
GAACATTTTCCAGTCTACCATGCTTACCGAAGCCACCACTAGCAATTCCAGCCTGGACATTTCAGCAATT
AAACCAAATAAAGACGGGCTGAAGAACAAGGCCAATTACGAGTCTCCTGGTAAGATCTTCCTCAGGATGA
AGGAGAAGGTCCTTAGAGATAAACAGGAGCAACCCAGTCGGAATTCAAGCCTGCTGGAGCCGCAAAAGTC
TGGTAACAACGAGACTTTTACCCCAAATCGAGTCGAGAAGAAGAAGCTGCAACACACATATTTGTGCGAG
GAGAAAGAGAATAATAAGTCTTTTCAATCTGACGATTCATCCCTCAGGGCGAGCGTGCAGGGAGTCCCGC
TGGAGTCCAGTAACAACGACATCTTTCTGCCTGTGAAGCAGAAAATCCAATGTCAACAAGAGAAGAAGGC
CCCTCTTCATAACCTCACCTATGAGCTGCCCACACTCAATCAGGAGCAAGAGAACTTCCTTGCCGTAGAG
GCTAGGAATAAAACTCTCACGCGGGCACAATTAGCAAAGCAGATATTCCATTCCAAAGAATCTATCGTGG
CCACAACCAAGAGCAAGAAAGATACCTTCGTGCTGGAGAGTGTGGACAGTGCCGACGAGCAGTTCCAGAA
CACCAACGCGGAAACACTGTCAACCAACTGCATCCCCATCAAGAACGGAAGTCTCTTGATGGTGAGTGAC
TCCGAAAGAACGACCGAGGGTACCAGCCAGCAAAAGGTCAAAGAGGGGAACGGGAAGACCGTTCCAGGGG
AAACTGGGCTGCCTGGGAGTATGAAGGACACGTGCAAGATAGTCTTAGCGACTCCTAGGTTACACATTAC
CATTCCCAGACGGTCTAAGCGCAACATCTCCAAACTGTCACCACCCCGCATCTTCCAGACAGTAACTAAC
GGCCTCAAGAAGAACCAAGTCGTCCAACTGCAAGAGTGGATGATAAAGTCTATAAACAACAACACCGCAA
TCTGCGTTGAGGGCAAGTTAATCGATGTGACCAATATCTACTGGCATTCCAACGTGATAATCGAAAGAAT
CGAACATAATAAGTTGCGCACCATTAGCGGTAATGTGTACATCTTGAAGGGGATGATCGATCAGATATCT
ATGAAAGAGGCGGGGTACCCCAACTACTTAATCCGGAAGTTCATGTTCGGGTTCCCGGAGAACTGGAAGG
AACATATAGACAACTTCCTTGAGCAGCTCCGGGCCGGGGAGAAGAATCGTGAGAAAACTAAGCAGAAGCA
AAAGACCGGCCGCTCCGTGCGCGATATCAGAAAGTCCATGAAGAACGACGCCCGCGAGAATCAGACTGAC
ACGGCCCAGCGGGCTACTACTACGTATGACTTCGACTGCGACAACCTCGAGTTGAAATCTAACAAACATA
GCGAATCTCCTGGGGCCACTGAGTTGAATATGTGTCATTCAAACTGTCAGAACAAGCCGACCCTTCGATT
TCCCGACGATCAGGTGAACAACACAATACAGAACGGTGGCGGGGACGATTTGAGTAACCAAGAGCTCATC
GGGAAGAAGGAGTACAAGATGAGTTCCAAGAAGCTGAAGATCGGAGAGCGGACCAACGAGCGGATCATCA
AGTCACAAAAGCAGGAAACCACGGAAGAGCTGGACGTCTCAATAGACATCCTGACTTCCAGAGAGCAATT
CTTTTCCGACGAGGAGCGCAAGTATATGGCAATTAACCAAAAGAAGGCCTACATCCTTGTGACGCCCCTG
AAGTCACGGAAGGTCATCGAACAGAGGTGTATGCGTTACAACTTAAGTGCCGGGACAATTAAGGCCGTTA
CCGACTTCGTCATTCCCGAATGCCAGAAGAAGAGCCCAATTTCCAAAAGTATGGGCACCCTGGAGAACAC
CTTCGAGGGACACAAGTCAAAGAATAAAGAGGACTGTGACGAGAGAGATTTGTTAACAGTTAATAGAAAG
ATCAAGATTAGCAATCTGGAGAAAGAGCAGATGCTGACTAGTGATTTCAAGAAGAACACTCGTCTGCTGC
CCAAGTTAAAGAAGATTGAGAACCAAGTGGCAATGAGCTTCTACAAACACCAAAGCTCCCCTGACCTGTC
TTCAGAGGAGTCTGAGACCGAGAAAGAGATAAAGCGTAAGGCCGAGGTGAAGAAGACAAAGGCGGGCAAT
ACTAAAGAGGCTGTCGTGCATCTCCGGAAATCCACCCGTAATACCTCTAACATCCCTGTCATCCTCGAGC
CCGAGACCGAGGAGTCTGAGAACGAGTTCTACATTAAGCAGAAGAAGGCGCGGCCAAGTGTGAAGGAGAC
ACTGCAAAAGTCAGGAGTCCGCAAGGAATTCCCCATAACCGAAGCTGTGGGGAGTGACAAAACGAACCGA
CACCCTTTGGAGTGTCTGCCAGGACTGATCCAAGAC
[147 nt withheld, positions 7996-8142]
AGGGGTAAGGGCTCACAAAAGCACGTGACCAAGAAGAAACCCGCAAACTCTAAGGGACAGAACGGGAAAC
GGGGCGACGCCGACCAAAAGCAGACCATCAAAATCACCGCTAAGGTCGGCACATTGAAGCGCAAACAGCA
AATGCGGGAGTTCTTAGAGCAACTGCCTAAGGACGATCACGACGACTTCTTTTCAACCACTCCACTGCAA
CACCAGCGGATTTTGCTGCCCTCTTTTCAAGATAGCGAGGACGACGACGACATACTCCCCAACATGGATA
AGAACCCGACGACACCTAGTTCCGTGATTTTCCCTCTGGTGAAGACCCCTCAGTGCCAACACGTAAGCCC
CGGGATGTTGGGCTCAATCAACCGGAACGATTGCGACAAGTACGTGTTCCGAATGCAGAAGTACCACAAG
TCCAACGGCGGCATCGTTTGGGGTAATATAAAGAAGAAGCTGGTGGAGACCGACTTTTCTACACCGACCC
CTCGGCGGAAGACGCCTTTCAATACCGATCTTGGGGAGAATAGCGGGATCGGGAAGCTGTTTACGAACGC
CGTTGAGTCCTTGGACGAAGAGGAAAAGGACTACTACTTCAGCAATAGCGACAGCGCCTAAACCGGTCGG
ATCCCCCGGGCTGCAGGAATTCGAGCATCTTACCGCCATTTATTCCCATATTTGTTCTGTTTTTCTTGAT
TTGGGTATACATTTAAATGTTAATAAAACAAAATGGTGGGGCAATCATTTACATTTTTAGGGATATGTAA
TTACTAGTTCAGGTGTATTGCCACAAGACAAACATGTTAAGAAACTTTCCCGTTATTTACGCTCTGTTCC
TGTTAATCAACCTCTGGATTACAAAATTTGTGAAAGATTGACTGATATTCTTAACTATGTTGCTCCTTTT
ACGCTGTGTGGATATGCTGCTTTAATGCCTCTGTATCATGCTATTGCTTCCCGTACGGCTTTCGTTTTCT
CCTCCTTGTATAAATCCTGGTTGCTGTCTCTTTATGAGGAGTTGTGGCCCGTTGTCCGTCAACGTGGCGT
GGTGTGCTCTGTGTTTGCTGACGCAACCCCCACTGGCTGGGGCATTGCCACCACCTGTCAACTCCTTTCT
GGGACTTTCGCTTTCCCCCTCCCGATCGCCACGGCAGAACTCATCGCCGCCTGCCTTGCCCGCTGCTGGA
CAGGGGCTAGGTTGCTGGGCACTGATAATTCCGTGGTGTTGTCGGGGAAGCTGACGTCCTTTGCAATTCG
ATATCAAGCTGTACCTTCTAGATGTACAGCCTAGGTAGCGCTTCTAGACCAATGACTTACAAGGCAGCTG
TAGATCTTAGCCACTTTTTAAAAGAAAAGGGGGGACTGGAAGGGCTAATTCACTCCCAACGAAGACAAGA
TCTGCTTTTTGCTTGTACTGGGTCTCTCTGGTTAGACCAGATCTGAGCCTGGGAGCTCTCTGGCTAACTA
GGGAACCCACTGCTTAAGCCTCAATAAAGCTTGCCTTGAGTGCTTCAAGTAGTGTGTGCCCGTCTGTTGT
GTGACTCTGGTAACTAGAGATCCCTCAGACCCTTTTAGTCAGTGTGGAAAATCTCTAGCAGTAGTAGTTC
ATGTCATCTTATTATTCAGTATTTATAACTTGCAAAGAAATGAATATCAGAGAGTGAGAGGAACTTGTTT
ATTGCAGCTTATAATGGTTACAAATAAAGCAATAGCATCACAAATTTCACAAATAAAGCATTTTTTTCAC
TGCATTCTAGTTGTGGTTTGTCCAAACTCATCAATGTATCTTATCATGTCTGGCTCTAGCTATCCCGCCC
CTAACTCCGCCCATCCCGCCCCTAACTCCGCCCAGTTCCGCCCATTCTCCGCCCCATGGCTGACTAATTT
TTTTT
