>Addgene plasmid #219307 | SFFV-MIS18BP1-Brd 382 | depositor partial sequence | sequence record 428401 | TF ORF
ATGATCGCCACTCCGCTTAAGCACTCCAGGATCTATCTTCCCCCAGAAGCCAGTTCCCAGCGACGCAATC
TCCCGATGGACGCCATATTCTTCGATTCTATCCCTTCCGGAACCCTGACGCCCGTGAAGGACTTAGTAAA
GTACCAGAATAGCTCTCTCAAGCTTAACGATCACAAGAAGAACCAGTTCTTAAAGATGACTACATTCAAT
AACAAGAACATTTTCCAGTCTACCATGCTTACCGAAGCCACCACTAGCAATTCCAGCCTGGACATTTCAG
CAATTAAACCAAATAAAGACGGGCTGAAGAACAAGGCCAATTACGAGTCTCCTGGTAAGATCTTCCTCAG
GATGAAGGAGAAGGTCCTTAGAGATAAACAGGAGCAACCCAGTCGGAATTCAAGCCTGCTGGAGCCGCAA
AAGTCTGGTAACAACGAGACTTTTACCCCAAATCGAGTCGAGAAGAAGAAGCTGCAACACACATATTTGT
GCGAGGAGAAAGAGAATAATAAGTCTTTTCAATCTGACGATTCATCCCTCAGGGCGAGCGTGCAGGGAGT
CCCGCTGGAGTCCAGTAACAACGACATCTTTCTGCCTGTGAAGCAGAAAATCCAATGTCAACAAGAGAAG
AAGGCCCCTCTTCATAACCTCACCTATGAGCTGCCCACACTCAATCAGGAGCAAGAGAACTTCCTTGCCG
TAGAGGCTAGGAATAAAACTCTCACGCGGGCACAATTAGCAAAGCAGATATTCCATTCCAAAGAATCTAT
CGTGGCCACAACCAAGAGCAAGAAAGATACCTTCGTGCTGGAGAGTGTGGACAGTGCCGACGAGCAGTTC
CAGAACACCAACGCGGAAACACTGTCAACCAACTGCATCCCCATCAAGAACGGAAGTCTCTTGATGGTGA
GTGACTCCGAAAGAACGACCGAGGGTACCAGCCAGCAAAAGGTCAAAGAGGGGAACGGGAAGACCGTTCC
AGGGGAAACTGGGCTGCCTGGGAGTATGAAGGACACGTGCAAGATAGTCTTAGCGACTCCTAGGTTACAC
ATTACCATTCCCAGACGGTCTAAGCGCAACATCTCCAAACTGTCACCACCCCGCATCTTCCAGACAGTAA
CTAACGGCCTCAAGAAGAACCAAGTCGTCCAACTGCAAGAGTGGATGATAAAGTCTATAAACAACAACAC
CGCAATCTGCGTTGAGGGCAAGTTAATCGATGTGACCAATATCTACTGGCATTCCAACGTGATAATCGAA
AGAATCGAACATAATAAGTTGCGCACCATTAGCGGTAATGTGTACATCTTGAAGGGGATGATCGATCAGA
TATCTATGAAAGAGGCGGGGTACCCCAACTACTTAATCCGGAAGTTCATGTTCGGGTTCCCGGAGAACTG
GAAGGAACATATAGACAACTTCCTTGAGCAGCTCCGGGCCGGGGAGAAGAATCGTGAGAAAACTAAGCAG
AAGCAAAAGACCGGCCGCTCCGTGCGCGATATCAGAAAGTCCATGAAGAACGACGCCCGCGAGAATCAGA
CTGACACGGCCCAGCGGGCTACTACTACGTATGACTTCGACTGCGACAACCTCGAGTTGAAATCTAACAA
ACATAGCGAATCTCCTGGGGCCACTGAGTTGAATATGTGTCATTCAAACTGTCAGAACAAGCCGACCCTT
CGATTTCCCGACGATCAGGTGAACAACACAATACAGAACGGTGGCGGGGACGATTTGAGTAACCAAGAGC
TCATCGGGAAGAAGGAGTACAAGATGAGTTCCAAGAAGCTGAAGATCGGAGAGCGGACCAACGAGCGGAT
CATCAAGTCACAAAAGCAGGAAACCACGGAAGAGCTGGACGTCTCAATAGACATCCTGACTTCCAGAGAG
CAATTCTTTTCCGACGAGGAGCGCAAGTATATGGCAATTAACCAAAAGAAGGCCTACATCCTTGTGACGC
CCCTGAAGTCACGGAAGGTCATCGAACAGAGGTGTATGCGTTACAACTTAAGTGCCGGGACAATTAAGGC
CGTTACCGACTTCGTCATTCCCGAATGCCAGAAGAAGAGCCCAATTTCCAAAAGTATGGGCACCCTGGAG
AACACCTTCGAGGGACACAAGTCAAAGAATAAAGAGGACTGTGACGAGAGAGATTTGTTAACAGTTAATA
GAAAGATCAAGATTAGCAATCTGGAGAAAGAGCAGATGCTGACTAGTGATTTCAAGAAGAACACTCGTCT
GCTGCCCAAGTTAAAGAAGATTGAGAACCAAGTGGCAATGAGCTTCTACAAACACCAAAGCTCCCCTGAC
CTGTCTTCAGAGGAGTCTGAGACCGAGAAAGAGATAAAGCGTAAGGCCGAGGTGAAGAAGACAAAGGCGG
GCAATACTAAAGAGGCTGTCGTGCATCTCCGGAAATCCACCCGTAATACCTCTAACATCCCTGTCATCCT
CGAGCCCGAGACCGAGGAGTCTGAGAACGAGTTCTACATTAAGCAGAAGAAGGCGCGGCCAAGTGTGAAG
GAGACACTGCAAAAGTCAGGAGTCCGCAAGGAATTCCCCATAACCGAAGCTGTGGGGAGTGACAAAACGA
ACCGACACCCTTTGGAGTGTCTGCCAGGACTGATCCAAGAC
[147 nt withheld, positions 2632-2778]
AGGGGTAAGGGCTCACAAAAGCACGTGACCAAGAAGAAACCCGCAAACTCTAAGGGACAGAACGGGAAAC
GGGGCGACGCCGACCAAAAGCAGACCATCAAAATCACCGCTAAGGTCGGCACATTGAAGCGCAAACAGCA
AATGCGGGAGTTCTTAGAGCAACTGCCTAAGGACGATCACGACGACTTCTTTTCAACCACTCCACTGCAA
CACCAGCGGATTTTGCTGCCCTCTTTTCAAGATAGCGAGGACGACGACGACATACTCCCCAACATGGATA
AGAACCCGACGACACCTAGTTCCGTGATTTTCCCTCTGGTGAAGACCCCTCAGTGCCAACACGTAAGCCC
CGGGATGTTGGGCTCAATCAACCGGAACGATTGCGACAAGTACGTGTTCCGAATGCAGAAGTACCACAAG
TCCAACGGCGGCATCGTTTGGGGTAATATAAAGAAGAAGCTGGTGGAGACCGACTTTTCTACACCGACCC
CTCGGCGGAAGACGCCTTTCAATACCGATCTTGGGGAGAATAGCGGGATCGGGAAGCTGTTTACGAACGC
CGTTGAGTCCTTGGACGAAGAGGAAAAGGACTACTACTTCAGCAATAGCGACAGCGCCTAA
