>Addgene plasmid #219307 | SFFV-MIS18BP1-Brd 382 | depositor partial sequence | sequence record 428402 | Barcode sequence
TGTACAGCCTAGGTAGCGCT
